>Addgene plasmid #138406 | pF3BGX-TangoVL-lexA | addgene full sequence | sequence record 275175 | Addgene NGS Result
TTCCTGCGTTATCCCCTGATTCTGTGGATAACCGTATTACCGCCTTTGAGTGAGCTGATACCGCTCGCCG
CAGCCGAACGACCGAGCGCAGCGAGTCAGTGAGCGAGGAAGCGGAAGAGCGCCCAATACGCAAACCGCCT
CTCCCCGCGCGTTGGCCGATTCATTAATGCAGCTGGCGAGCACCCGGAAGCTCACGATGAGAATGGCCAG
ACCATGATGAAATAACATAAGGTGGTCCCGTCGGCAAGAGACATCCACTTAACGTATGCTTGCAATAAGT
GCGAGTGAAAGGAATAGTATTCTGAGTGTCGTATTGAGTCTGAGTGAGACAGCGATATGATTGTTGATTA
ACCCTTAGCATGTCCGTGGGGTTTGAATTAACTCATAATATTAATTAGACGAAATTATTTTTAAAGTTTT
ATTTTTAATAATTTGCGAGTACGCAAAGCTTCTGCATCTCTCCGGGAGCTCGAAGTTCCTATACTATTTG
AAGAATAGGAACTTCGCGGCCACCGGTATAACTTCGTATAATGTATGCTATACGAAGTTATGCGGCCGCT
TAGGAGCTTATCTGGCTCAGCAAAGCGGAGAAATCCATATCAGCGATGCTGGAGAAATCCTCATCGCCGC
TGAGGAGGCCATTGGGCAAACCCGGGGCACCCAGTGGGGCAGGGGCTGGATCGGGTGGTCGCTGTGCGCC
GGTCACCAGTCGCGTGATAGCCTCCGGGTATTCCATCAGCATGGGCTCTGTGGTATGAGGTGCGACCGGG
ATTCCCTGATTCAAGAGCTGCTGAAACTCGCTGTTGTCCACGGATGCGAGATCGGTGAATACGGCAGGGT
CTGTGCTGTTACCCAGCAGGGCTCCCAAGTCTTCGTCATCGAACTGAAGCTGCAAGAGGGCCTCGCTCAG
GGTTCCTTCGCCCGCCTGCGTTGGTTTCGGAGCAGGAGGGGCAACTGCCTGTGGGGGTCCAGGCGCCAGC
ACGGGGACTGGAGCGGGGGCCTGGGCCAGAGCACTCACCATTGCGGGAGCCGGTGCCGGAGCGGGCGCCT
GGGGGAGGACTTGCGGTGGGGCCGGAGCCAGTGCCGATGCCTGGGAAATTTGTCCACTGGGGAACACCAT
CGTGGGGAACTCATCATAGTTAATCGTGCTAAGGGAGGAAGTGAACGGGTAGGGCTGCGGTGCGGGTTTG
GGGACGCTGGCACTGCTGCGCGAAGGAACCGCAATACGACGGGGCGGGGGGCGCGGGTCCGTGGGGCCCG
AGAAGGGGGACTTTTTCATGATGGACTTGAAGGTTTCATAGGTTCGCTTCCGCTTTTCTTCGATACGGTG
ACGGTCATCCGTATCGGGCAGGTACTGGAACTCCATCGGCGTGGATCCCAGCCAATCTCCGTTGCGGATC
ACACCCACGGCCAAGCCCTCGATAGTAAAGGACTGCTGTCGCAGATCCACCACGATCGGCTTGAACTCGC
TATTCTCCGGCAGCAGCTCGACCTTATTGCCTTGCTTCTTGAGACGTTTCACAGTGACCTCATCGTCTAT
CCTGGCAACGACTACCTGGCCGTTCCTGACATCCTGTGTCTTATGGACGGCGAGGAGGTCACCATCCATA
ATACCGATGTCCTTCATGGACATTCCCGACACCCGCAACAGGAAATCAGCATTTGGCTTAAACAAGGAGG
GGTCCACCTGATAGTGTCCCTCTATGTGTTGCTGGGCCAGCAGCGGCTCGCCAGCGGCCACGCGTCCCAC
CAGTGGCAGGCCCTCTTCCTCCTCCTGCAACAGCCGGATTCCGCGGCTCGCACCGGACACGATTTCAATG
ACACCCTTGCGGGCCAGTGCCTTCAAGTGCTCCTCCGCGGCGTTAGGCGATCGAAAGCCCAGTCGCTGTG
CTATCTCTGCGCGGGTCGGAGGCATACCCGTTTGGGATATATGATCCCGTATCAAATCAAAAACTTCCTG
TTGTCGGGCCGTGAGAGCCTTTAGCTGGAAGTACAGGTTCTCACCGGTCGATGAAGTGTCCTTGGCCAGG
GAGGAGCTGGCGGTGGTGCAGGACTCATCTTGGGGACCCAGGCTGGGTGGGGGTCCTGGCGCGCCGGGTG
CCAGGGCGTGCCCTTGGGCTCCCCGGGCGCGTACGAATTCGATACATTGATGAGTTTGGACAAACCACAA
CTAGAATGCAGTGAAAAAAATGCTTTATTTGTGAAATTTGTGATGCTATTGCTTTATTTGTAACCATTAT
AAGCTGCAATAAACAAGTTAACAACAACAATTGCATTCATTTTATGTTTCAGGTTCAGGGGGAGGTGTGG
GAGGTTTTTTAAAGCAAGTAAAACCTCTACAAATGTGGTATGGCTGATTATGATCTAGCCATGGTTACTT
GTACAGCTCGTCCATGCCGAGAGTGATCCCGGCGGCGGTCACGAACTCCAGCAGGACCATGTGATCGCGC
TTCTCGTTGGGGTCTTTGCTCAGGGCGGACTGGTAGCTCAGGTAGTGGTTGTCGGGCAGCAGCACGGGGC
CGTCGCCGATGGGGGTGTTCTGCTGGTAGTGGTCGGCGAGCTGCACGCCGCCGTCCTCGATGTTGTGGCG
GATCTTGAAGTTGGCCTTGATGCCGTTCTTCTGCTTGTCGGCGGTGATATAGACGTTGTGGCTGTTGTAG
TTGTACTCCAGCTTGTGCCCCAGGATGTTGCCGTCCTCCTTGAAGTCGATGCCCTTCAGCTCGATGCGGT
TCACCAGGGTGTCGCCCTCGAACTTCACCTCGGCGCGGGTCTTGTAGTTGCCGTCGTCCTTGAAGAAGAT
GGTGCGCTCCTGGACGTAGCCTTCGGGCATGGCGGACTTGAAGAAGTCGTGCTGCTTCATGTGGTCGGGG
TAGCGGGCGAAGCACTGCAGGCCGTAGCCCAGGGTGGTCACGAGGGTGGGCCAGGGCACGGGCAGCTTGC
CGGTGGTGCAGATGAGCTTCAGGGTCAGCTTGCCGTAGGTGGCATCGCCCTCGCCCTCGCCGGACACGCT
GAACTTGTGGCCGTTTACGTCGCCGTCCAGCTCGACCAGGATGGGCACCACCCCGGTGAACAGCTCCTCG
CCCTTGCTCACCATTTTGCCTAGGTCTAGCCCGATTGTTTAGCTTGTTCAGCTGCGCTTGTTTATTTGCT
TAGCTTTCGCTTAGCGACGTGTTCACTTTGCTTGTTTGAATTGAATTGTCGCTCCGTAGACGAAGCGCCT
CTATTTATACTCCGGCGGTCGAGGGTTCGAAATCGATAAGCTGATCCTAATTGAATTAGCTCTAATTGAA
TTAGTCTCTAATTGAATTAGATCCCCGGGCGAGCTCGAATTCCTTAAGAAGCTTGAAGTTCCTATACTAT
TTGAAGAATAGGAACTTCGTCGACCTCGAGGGGGGGCCCGGTACCGCTGCTGCTCTAAACGACGCATTTC
GTACTCCAAAGTACGAATTTTTTCCCTCAAGCTCTTATTTTCATTAAACAATGAACAGGACCTAACGCAC
AGTCACGTTATTGTTTACATAAATGATTTTTTTTACTATTCAAACTTACTCTGTTTGTGTACTCCCACTG
GTATAGCCTTCTTTTATCTTTTCTGGTTCAGGCTCTATCACTTTACTAGGTACGGCATCTGCGTTGAGTC
GCCTCCTTTTAAATGTCTGACCTTTTGCAGGTGCAGCCTTCCACTGCGAATCATTAAAGTGGGTATCACA
AATTTGGGAGTTTTCACCAAGGCTGCACCCAAGGCTCTGCTCCCACAATTTTCTCTTAATAGCACACTTC
GGCACGTGAATTAATTTTACTCCAGTCACAGCTTTGCAGCAAAATTTGCAATATTTCATTTTTTTTTATT
CCACGTAAGGGTTAATGTTTTCAAAAAAAAATTCGTCCGCACACAACCTTTCCTCTCAACAAGCAAACGT
GCACTGAATTTAAGTGTATACTTCGGTAAGCTTCGGCTATCGACGGGACCACCTTATGTTATTTCATCAT
GGGCCAGACCCACGTAGTCCAGCGGCAGATCGGCGGCGGAGAAG
[91 nt withheld, positions 4035-4125]
A
[49 nt withheld, positions 4127-4175]
CCTTTGACGTTGGAGTCCACGTTCTTT
[37 nt withheld, positions 4203-4239]
ACCCTATCTCGGTCTATTCTTTTGATTTATAAGGGATTTTGCCGATTTCGGCCTATTGGTTAAAAAATGA
GCTGATTTAACAAAAATTTAACGCGAATTTTAACAAAATATTAACGCTTACAATTTAGGTGGCACTTTTC
GGGGAAATGTGCGCGGAACCCCTATTTGTTTATTTTTCTAAATACATTCAAATATGTATCCGCTCATGAG
ACAATAACCCTGATAAATGCTTCAATAATATTGAAAAAGGAAGAGTATGAGTATTCAACATTTCCGTGTC
GCCCTTATTCCCTTTTTTGCGGCATTTTGCCTTCCTGTTTTTGCTCACCCAGAAACGCTGGTGAAAGTAA
AAGATGCTGAAGATCAGTTGGGTGCACGAGTGGGTTACATCGAACTGGATCTCAACAGCGGTAAGATCCT
TGAGAGTTTTCGCCCCGAAGAACGTTTTCCAATGATGAGCACTTTTAAAGTTCTGCTATGTGGCGCGGTA
TTATCCCGTATTGACGCCGGGCAAGAGCAACTCGGTCGCCGCATACACTATTCTCAGAATGACTTGGTTG
AGTACTCACCAGTCACAGAAAAGCATCTTACGGATGGCATGACAGTAAGAGAATTATGCAGTGCTGCCAT
AACCATGAGTGATAACACTGCGGCCAACTTACTTCTGACAACGATCGGAGGACCGAAGGAGCTAACCGCT
TTTTTGCACAACATGGGGGATCATGTAACTCGCCTTGATCGTTGGGAACCGGAGCTGAATGAAGCCATAC
CAAACGACGAGCGTGACACCACGATGCCTGTAGCAATGGCAACAACGTTGCGCAAACTATTAACTGGCGA
ACTACTTACTCTAGCTTCCCGGCAACAATTAATAGACTGGATGGAGGCGGATAAAGTTGCAGGACCACTT
CTGCGCTCGGCCCTTCCGGCTGGCTGGTTTATTGCTGATAAATCTGGAGCCGGTGAGCGTGGGTCTCGCG
GTATCATTGCAGCACTGGGGCCAGATGGTAAGCCCTCCCGTATCGTAGTTATCTACACGACGGGGAGTCA
GGCAACTATGGATGAACGAAATAGACAGATCGCTGAGATAGGTGCCTCACTGATTAAGCATTGGTAACTG
TCAGACCAAGTTTACTCATATATACTTTAGATTGATTTAAAACTTCATTTTTAATTTAAAAGGATCTAGG
TGAAGATCCTTTTTGATAATCTCATGACCAAAATCCCTTAACGTGAGTTTTCGTTCCACTGAGCGTCAGA
CCCCGTAGAAAAGATCAAAGGATCTTCTTGAGATCCTTTTTTTCTGCGCGTAATCTGCTGCTTGCAAACA
AAAAAACCACCGCTACCAGCGGTGGTTTGTTTGCCGGATCAAGAGCTACCAACTCTTTTTCCGAAGGTAA
CTGGCTTCAGCAGAGCGCAGATACCAAATACTGTTCTTCTAGTGTAGCCGTAGTTAGGCCACCACTTCAA
GAACTCTGTAGCACCGCCTACATACCTCGCTCTGCTAATCCTGTTACCAGTGGCTGCTGCCAGTGGCGAT
AAGTCGTGTCTTACCGGGTTGGACTCAAGACGATAGTTACCGGATAAGGCGCAGCGGTCGGGCTGAACGG
GGGGTTCGTGCACACAGCCCAGCTTGGAGCGAACGACCTACACCGAACTGAGATACCTACAGCGTGAGCT
ATGAGAAAGCGCCACGCTTCCCGAAGGGAGAAAGGCGGACAGGTATCCGGTAAGCGGCAGGGTCGGAACA
GGAGAGCGCACGAGGGAGCTTCCAGGGGGAAACGCCTGGTATCTTTATAGTCCTGTCGGGTTTCGCCACC
TCTGACTTGAGCGTCGATTTTTGTGATGCTCGTCAGGGGGGCGGAGCCTATGGAAAAACGCCAGCAACGC
GGCCTTTTTACGGTTCCTGGCCTTTTGCTGGCCTTTTGCTCACATGTTCT
Features (pLannotate 1.2.2; 18 found; start..end, strand, type, name):
      9..117     +  rep_origin     RSF ori (fragment): Plasmids containing the RSF 1030 origin of replication can be propagated in E. coli cells that contain additional plasmids with compatible origins.
    119..177     +  CDS            lacI (fragment): lac repressor; lacI; The lac repressor binds to the lac operator to inhibit transcription in E. coli. This inhibition can be relieved by adding lactose or isopropyl-β-D-thiogalactopyranoside (IPTG).
    213..445     -  misc_feature   P element 3' end: P element 3' end
    518..551     -  protein_bind   loxP: Cre-mediated recombination occurs in the 8-bp core sequence (GCATACAT). Cre recombinase
    563..1375    -  CDS            RELA (fragment): TF65_HUMAN - Also known as NFKB3. Experimental evidence at protein level: Swiss-Prot protein existence level 1. NF-kappa-B is a pleiotropic transcription factor present in almost all cell types and is the endpoint of a series of signal transduction events that are initiated by a vast array of stimuli related to many biological processes such as inflammation, immunity, differentiation, cell growth, tumorigenesis and apoptosis. NF-kappa-B is a homo- or heterodimeric complex formed by the Rel-like domain- containing proteins RELA/p65, RELB, NFKB1/p105, NFKB1/p50, REL and NFKB2/p52. The heterodime
   1379..1984    -  CDS            lexA: LEXA_ECOLI - Also known as exrA, spr, tsl, umuA. Experimental evidence at protein level: Swiss-Prot protein existence level 1. Represses a number of genes involved in the response to DNA damage (SOS response), including recA and lexA. Binds to the 16 bp palindromic sequence 5'-CTGTATATATATACAG-3'. In the presence of single- stranded DNA, RecA interacts with LexA causing an autocatalytic cleavage which disrupts the DNA-binding part of LexA, leading to derepression of the SOS regulon and eventually DNA repair. Implicated in hydroxy radical-mediated cell death induced by hydroxyurea treatment (Pu
   2009..2080    -  CDS            AVPR2 (fragment): V2R_HUMAN - Also known as ADHR, DIR, DIR3, V2R. Experimental evidence at protein level: Swiss-Prot protein existence level 1. Receptor for arginine vasopressin. The activity of this receptor is mediated by G proteins which activate adenylate cyclase. Involved in renal water reabsorption. From Homo sapiens (Human).
   2098..2131    +  protein_bind   attB: minimal attB site for the φC31 integrase (Groth et al., 2000) phage φC31 integrase
   2178..2259    -  polyA_signal   SV40 poly(A) signal: SV40 polyadenylation signal
   2282..2365    -  CDS            large T antigen (fragment): large T antigen from SV40 (simian virus 40)
   2378..3094    -  CDS            Venus: Venus is a basic (constitutively fluorescent) yellow fluorescent protein published in 2002, derived from Aequorea victoria. It is reported to be a rapidly-maturing weak dimer with moderate acid sensitivity.
   3113..3235    -  promoter       hsp70 promoter (fragment): Drosophila melanogaster hsp70Bb promoter
   3378..3405    +  misc_feature   MCS (fragment): pBluescript multiple cloning site
   3406..3991    -  misc_feature   P element 5' end: No description available
   4035..4365    +  rep_origin     f1 ori (fragment) (sequence partly withheld): f1 bacteriophage origin of replication; arrow indicates direction of (+) strand synthesis
   4391..4495    +  promoter       AmpR promoter: bla
   4496..5356    +  CDS            AmpR: β-lactamase; bla; confers resistance to ampicillin, carbenicillin, and related antibiotics
   5527..6115    +  rep_origin     ori: high-copy-number ColE1/pMB1/pBR322/pUC origin of replication
