[The description below was written by a language model from this plasmid's Addgene catalogue record and pLannotate feature annotations shown in this document.]
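Description:
pF3BGX-TangoVL-lexA is a Drosophila (insect expression) vector built on the pF3BGX backbone and described as a recombinase-mediated cassette exchange (RMCE) vector for making C-terminal Tango fusions. It is propagated in E. coli as a high-copy plasmid through a ColE1/pUC-type origin with ampicillin selection (AmpR and its bla promoter). A partial f1 origin is also annotated. Short matches to an RSF origin and to lacI appear to be fragmentary remnants rather than functional parts.

The payload is an open reading frame made up of a fragment of the human vasopressin V2 receptor (AVPR2) C-terminal tail, a TEV protease cleavage site (the ENLYFQL variant, listed in the insert name but not annotated separately), and the synthetic transcription factor LexA-p65, which joins the bacterial LexA DNA-binding protein to a fragment of human RELA/p65 as activation domain. No promoter is annotated for this cassette, which fits its intended use as a tag fused in frame to the end of an endogenous receptor gene. In the Tango scheme, an activated receptor carrying the V2 tail recruits an arrestin–TEV protease fusion. The protease cuts the cleavage site and releases LexA-p65, which then drives a LexAop reporter, turning receptor activity into a transcriptional readout.

The cassette sits between a loxP site and a minimal φC31 attB site. The feature table finds only one attB, and the record does not spell out the exchange mechanism. Next to it is the transformation marker: Venus with a partial hsp70 basal promoter and SV40 polyadenylation sequences, corresponding to the listed 3xP3-Venus marker, although the 3xP3 element itself is not annotated. P element 5' and 3' ends flank the whole region. The associated work used such constructs to generate Tango knock-ins reporting endogenous G protein-coupled receptor activity in flies.
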