Addgene plasmid #138406: pF3BGX-TangoVL-lexA
Purpose: RMCE vector for generating C-terminal Tango fusion
Depositing lab: Shu Kondo. Depositing organization: National Institute of Genetics. Publication: Tango knock-ins visualize endogenous activity of G protein-coupled receptors in Drosophila. Katow H, Takahashi T, Saito K, Tanimoto H, Kondo S. J Neurogenet. 2019 Mar - Jun;33(2):44-51. doi: 10.1080/01677063.2019.1611806. Epub 2019 May 14. PubMed 31084242.
Backbone
  Vector backbone: pF3BGX
  Vector type: Insect Expression
  Selectable markers: 3xP3-Venus
Growth in bacteria
  Bacterial resistance: Ampicillin, 100 μg/mL
  Growth temperature: 37°C
  Growth strain: DH5alpha
  Copy number: High Copy
Gene/Insert
  Gene/Insert name: V2 tail-TEVcs(ENLYFQL)-LexAp65
Terms and licenses: Academic/Nonprofit Terms; Industry Terms: Not Available to Industry
How to cite: pF3BGX-TangoVL-lexA was a gift from Shu Kondo (Addgene plasmid # 138406 ; http://n2t.net/addgene:138406 ; RRID:Addgene_138406)
